>Addgene plasmid #34500 | KHBD00387 | depositor partial sequence | sequence record 41067 | KHBD00387 sequence 1509 bps
ATGACGTCGTGGGGCAATATCTGCCGCATCTGCAGCAGCCCCGCAGACTACGAGATATTCGCCAAGATTC
CCACGTATTTGCACGGCTCCACAAACGAGTTTCTCAACTGGCAAAAGCCCATAAACGTTCTGCTGGAGGA
GACGACGGGCCTGAAAAACTCCACGGACGACGGACTGCCACGCAACATATGTGCGCCGTGCATCTCCTAT
CTCAAGCATGCCGTCACATTCCGGGAACAGTGCATCAAGAACGCGCTGAGTCTCAAGCTGGCGGAGCTCT
ACCAGCAGAAGAGGGTCAACGTTTCGGATGCGAACAAGATGGACAAGGAGAGCGCCCTCTTCACGGCGGA
GGATCTGAATTATGTGGAGCAGAGGCCAGTGCATAATCTTCTGCTAAACAACAGCGCCAACAAACTGGAG
TCATCCAAGGACAAGGTACACAAGCGACTGCTCAATCAGACGACTACCCAGCTAGACGGCAATGCTGAGC
AGAAGATCCAGTACTTAAACGTGCTGTTCAACAAGCAGCAGCCTCACAACAGCATGCCCAGGCAACCGCG
GGATGGCGAACTGCCATCGAGCAGTGGCCAAAATGACGACGAAGATGACGACTATGCGGTGGCCAGTTCC
AGCGACGACAACGAGGAGGCGGCCCTGCTGCGCAAGCACAAGAACTGCTATAACTACACCGAGACCAACT
TCGAGGAGGACGATCCCATGGAGCAGGATCAGCTGCAGCTGCGCGACATCAAAGTGAACATACCGGAGCC
CATGTGGAAGGAGCGCAAGTGTCCGGCATGCTCCAAACGCTTCATGTTCGAGGACTCGCATCAGTCGCAT
CTGGACAACTGCGTCGAATACCAGTTCGTCACGTTTGTTACCGAGGTGACCAAGTTGCTCGAGATTAGGC
GACAGAAAATGGTCTCGCCGCACGAGTTCATCCGCCGCATGATATTCGCTCTGCACAAAACTTGCGCCTG
GCTGCAGGAACATTCCATAGACTCGCTTCTGGCCGAGAAGCTCAATCAGGTGAAGGTGTCCAACGGTGAG
AAGATAGCTGAGCCGCCAATTCCCATAGATATACCCGATCCCCGGCCGGTGCAGGAACCATCTCTATTCG
ACTGTGCCAGCGGAACGACGACTCCGATCACGGAGGAGAACAACGTGCTGTACGCCATTGAGCGCTCTGA
AAGTTGCCATTCCCAGGGCACGCCGACGGTGAAAAAACCCATTCCCATTCGCGGAAAGGCGGCGCTGGGA
ATCGGGCTGGACAAGCACAGGGAGAGAGCCACGTTCCTCGAGAAGCTGCAACGGGCCGCTGTCTCTCCTG
GCACAGTTTCGCAGGGTCCAGCGCCCGTTTTCTCAGCCCGCTGCGGGCAGTGCAATTTAGAATTTGACTC
AGTCTCCGAACTGGAGGTGCACAACCACAATGCCCACAGGGGCAATGAACTGAACGCCGACGACGAAGCC
AAAAGGCGTCAAATAATCGCCCTCTTCGAGGATGATATT
