>Addgene plasmid #34500 | KHBD00387 | addgene partial sequence | sequence record 42269 | M13-Rev 5'-CAGGAAACAGCTATGACC-3'
TTTATTTTGACTGATAGTGACCTGTTCGTTGCNACAAATTGATAAGCAATGCTTTCTTATAATGCCAACT
TTGTACAAGAAAGTTGGCAAAATATCATCCTCGAAGAGGGCGATTATTTGACGCCTTTTGGCTTCGTCGT
CGGCGTTCAGTTCATTGCCCCTGTGGGCATTGTGGTTGTGCACCTCCAGTTCGGAGACTGAGTCAAATTC
TAAATTGCACTGCCCGCAGCGGGCTGAGAAAACGGGCGCTGGACCCTGCGAAACTGTGCCAGGAGAGACA
GCGGCCCGTTGCAGCTTCTCGAGGAACGTGGCTCTCTCCCTGTGCTTGTCCAGCCCGATTCCCAGCGCCG
CCTTTCCGCGAATGGGAATGGGTTTTTTCACCGTCGGCGTGCCCTGGGAATGGCAACTTTCAGAGCGCTC
AATGGCGTACAGCACGTTGTTCTCCTCCGTGATCGGAGTCGTCGTTCCGCTGGCACAGTCGAATAGAGAT
GGTTCCTGCACCGGCCGGGGATCGGGTATATCTATGGGAATTGGCGGCTCAGCTATCTTCTCACCGTTGG
ACACCTTCACCTGATTGAGCTTCTCGGCCAGAAGCGAGTCTATGGAATGTTCCTGCAGCCAGGCGCAAGT
TTTGTGCAGAGCGAATATCATGCGGCGGATGAACTCGTGC
