[The description below was written by a language model from this plasmid's Addgene catalogue record.]
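Description:
KHBD00387 is a Gateway entry-type clone built in the pDONR221 donor vector backbone, carrying the open reading frame of the Drosophila melanogaster gene CG15435 (FBgn0031608). The backbone contributes about 2.5 kb and the insert about 1.5 kb. It is a high-copy plasmid propagated in standard E. coli cloning strains under kanamycin selection. The insert was introduced by Gateway recombination, which in a pDONR221-derived clone normally leaves the ORF flanked by attL recombination sites; M13 forward and reverse priming sites on either side of the cassette are used to sequence across the insert. No feature table accompanies the record, so the exact positions of these elements are not documented here.

As a donor/entry clone, the plasmid is not listed with any promoter for expressing the insert, nor with tags or reporters; it serves as a sequence-verified source from which the ORF can be shuttled by LR recombination into destination vectors of choice. The depositor notes that ORFs in this collection were cloned open-ended, without a stop codon, which allows in-frame C-terminal fusions to tags or functional domains supplied by the destination vector; for the same reason, destination vectors must provide a downstream stop codon.

The associated publication describes automated protein–DNA interaction screening of Drosophila regulatory elements, indicating that this clone belongs to a larger ORF collection assembled for such screens. The record does not state the specific function of CG15435 or which destination vectors were used with this clone.
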