Addgene plasmid #34500: KHBD00387
Depositing lab: Bart Deplancke. Depositing organization: Swiss Federal Institute of Technology (EPFL). Publication: Automated protein-DNA interaction screening of Drosophila regulatory elements. Korneel Hens, Jean-Daniel Feuz, Alina Isakova, Antonina Lagovitina, Andreas Massouras, Julien Bryois, Patrick Callaerts, Susan E. Celniker, Bart Deplancke. Nat Methods. 2011 Oct 30;8(12):1065-70. 10.1038/nmeth.1763 PubMed 22037703.
Backbone
  Vector backbone: pDONR221
  Backbone manufacturer: Invitrogen
  Backbone size w/o insert (bp): 2536
  Vector type: Gateway Donor Vector
Growth in bacteria
  Bacterial resistance: Kanamycin, 50 μg/mL
  Growth temperature: 37°C
  Growth strain: DH5alpha
  Copy number: High Copy
Gene/Insert
  Gene/Insert name: CG15435 (alt names: FBgn0031608; CG15435)
  Species: D. melanogaster (fly)
  Insert size (bp): 1509
  Entrez Gene: CG15435 (a.k.a. Dmel_CG15435, Dmel\CG15435)
  Cloning method: Gateway Cloning
  Sequencing primers: 5′ M13F; 3′ M13R
Terms and licenses: Academic/Nonprofit Terms; Industry Terms: Not Available to Industry
Depositor comments: Please note that the ORFs in this collection were cloned open-ended (without a stop codon).
How to cite: KHBD00387 was a gift from Bart Deplancke (Addgene plasmid # 34500 ; http://n2t.net/addgene:34500 ; RRID:Addgene_34500)
